Addgene plasmid #29042: pEMS1113
Purpose: Expression of the reporter gene under the control of the MiniPromoter in this plasmid has not been tested
Depositing lab: Elizabeth Simpson. Depositing organization: University of British Columbia. Publication: A regulatory toolbox of MiniPromoters to drive selective expression in the brain. Portales-Casamar E, Swanson DJ, Liu L, de Leeuw CN, Banks KG, Ho Sui SJ, Fulton DL, Ali J, Amirabbasi M, Arenillas DJ, Babyak N, Black SF, Bonaguro RJ, Brauer E, Candido TR, Castellarin M, Chen J, Chen Y, Cheng JC, Chopra V, Docking TR, Dreolini L, D'Souza CA, Flynn EK, Glenn R, Hatakka K, Hearty TG, Imanian B, Jiang S, Khorasan-zadeh S, Komljenovic I, Laprise S, Liao NY, Lim JS, Lithwick S, Liu F, Liu J, Lu M, McConechy M, McLeod AJ, Milisavljevic M, Mis J, O'Connor K, Palma B, Palmquist DL, Schmouth JF, Swanson MI, Tam B, Ticoll A, Turner JL, Varhol R, Vermeulen J, Watkins RF, Wilson G, Wong BK, Wong SH, Wong TY, Yang GS, Ypsilanti AR, Jones SJ, Holt RA, Goldowitz D, Wasserman WW, Simpson EM. Proc Natl Acad Sci U S A. 2010 Sep 21. 107(38):16589-94. 10.1073/pnas.1009158107 PubMed 20807748.
Backbone
  Vector backbone: pEMS1302
  Backbone size w/o insert (bp): 17451
  Vector type: Pleiades Promoter Project [sic, Pleaides Plieades]
Growth in bacteria
  Bacterial resistance: Ampicillin, 100 μg/mL
  Growth temperature: 37°C
  Growth strain: DH5alpha
  Growth instructions: DH10B
  Copy number: High Copy
Gene/Insert
  Gene/Insert name: Ple51 (alt names: DBH; dopamine beta hydroxylase)
  Species: H. sapiens (human)
  Insert size (bp): 1059
  Entrez Gene: DBH (a.k.a. DBM, ORTHYP1)
  Tag / fusion protein: EGFP-Cre-NLS (C terminal on backbone)
  Cloning method: Restriction Enzyme; 5′ cloning site FseI (unknown if destroyed); 3′ cloning site AscI (unknown if destroyed)
  Sequencing primers: 5′ Unknown
Terms and licenses: Academic/Nonprofit Terms; Industry Terms: Not Available to Industry
How to cite: pEMS1113 was a gift from Elizabeth Simpson (Addgene plasmid # 29042 ; http://n2t.net/addgene:29042 ; RRID:Addgene_29042)
