[The description below was written by a language model from this plasmid's Addgene catalogue record.]
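Description:
pEMS1113 is a Pleiades Promoter Project plasmid built on the large pEMS1302 backbone (about 17.5 kb without insert) and carrying Ple51, a 1,059 bp human MiniPromoter designed from regulatory sequence of the DBH (dopamine beta hydroxylase) gene. The MiniPromoter was inserted by restriction cloning between FseI and AscI sites; the record does not say whether these sites remain intact. The plasmid is maintained in E. coli as a high-copy construct under ampicillin selection. No feature table is provided, so the origin of replication and the other elements that make up the sizeable backbone are not stated in the record.

The payload pairs Ple51 with a backbone-encoded reporter listed as EGFP-Cre-NLS, positioned downstream of the cloning site. In this arrangement the compact human promoter is meant to drive a fusion of green fluorescent protein, Cre recombinase and a nuclear localisation signal. Cells in which the promoter is active would therefore be directly fluorescent and would also carry nuclear Cre able to recombine loxP-flanked targets. Because DBH is the enzyme that converts dopamine to noradrenaline, a promoter derived from it would be expected to target noradrenergic or adrenergic cell types, though the record makes no such claim for this construct. The plasmid belongs to a toolbox of MiniPromoters developed to direct selective expression in the brain. The depositor states explicitly that reporter expression under the control of the MiniPromoter in this plasmid has not been tested, so its activity and specificity should be regarded as unvalidated.
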