>Addgene plasmid #29042 | pEMS1113 | addgene partial sequence | sequence record 41384 | EGFP-N 5'-CGTCGCCGTCCAGCTCGACCAG-3'
CCTTGCTCACCATGGTGGCGGCGAANTTCCTATACCTTTTGAAGAATAGGAACTTCGGCGCGCCTGAGGG
CGGGCATGGCTGGGGTGAGCTCTCTGGTCCCACCTGGCCATTTATGCCCTGGTCCTGAATGGGGTGGGTC
CAGGCAGCACGGGTAATCNCATTTGTCTAGCGGGGAATCCAATTTTCCCTCCCACAAGCTTGCGCCCCAG
GCCAAGCACTCAGCCTGCTGCCCTCCTCTAATTGGCACTAATGACACATGGACGTCATCAGTGGGAGTTG
AAGTAGACAGGCGGATGCTGTCCCTTCTGAGATGGCTCTGAAGAGCTCTTCTCACCAGTGTACATGCATT
GCCCTTTCTGATCAAACCAAGAGGGTGGTACAGATACTAACATCTTCCCTGGGNGCCAAAAATGCTCTAA
GCATAACCTACCCCTTTCATGGAAGTTTTGCACAGTGAGAATCATCAGCCCTATTTCACAGATTAAGAAA
CTGAGGATGGAGCCTGAACTGAAGACTCCACACAAGACCACAGGGCTGGGAAGTGGCCAAGCTGAGGTTC
AAACCCAGGGCTGTGGACTGGGGTGCAGGGCACTTCCAGGGGG
