>Addgene plasmid #29042 | pEMS1113 | addgene partial sequence | sequence record 42422 | pEMS1307-fwd 5'-ccgcacgtctaagaaaccat-3'
AAAAATAGGCGTATCACGAGGCCCTTTCGTCTTCAAGAATTAATTCCGATCATATTCAATAACCCTTAAT
GAATTCGAGCTCCTAGGCCGGCCGCTGTGCTCAGCTAACAGTCGCCTGTGGTTTTTTTTTTTTTTTCCTG
GCTGCATAAGTAATACCTTCCGCCACTGTTGGAGTTATCTCCACATGCACAGAGAAGGGTATAAGTCAGC
TTGGGCCTTAGCATGACACGGGATTTATTGCTCATTTAAACCCTGAAAGCAAATGGATTTTTGAAAACTC
CTGAAGCATCAGGGAAGTCTGTCTCTTCATGATTATCTGGTTGTATTTATGGATCCTTTGCCAAATATAA
GGACGCTCCTGTCACTTCACCCATCTTGAGATGGGCTGCTTTTCTATAAATATCAAAATCCCACAATTAT
TTCATGATTTAATCCCCATCTGAATTTTAACCAATTGCAACACCCTTTTTATTATTATCCTCTGATGTAA
TCAGCCTGGAGATACAGGAGCCGTTTGAGTTTGGATGGTGTAGGGGTGTCGAGGGAAGAAGGCAGAGGCA
AGAGGAGTTGTTTTGGCCTCATCTTAAAGGAAACAAGTAGGGAGATGGTTGGGCCCCCTGGAAGTGCCCT
GCACCCCAGTCCACAGCCCTGGGTTTGAACCTCAGCTTGGCCACTTCCCAGCCCTGTGGTCTTGTGTGGA
GTCTTCAGTTCAGGCTCCATCCTCAGTTTCTTAATCTGTGAAATAGGGCTGATGATTCTCACTGTGCAAA
ACTTCCATGAAAGGGGTAGGTTATGCTTAGAGCATTTTTGGCACCCAGGGAAGATGTTAGTATCTGTACC
ACCCTCTTGGTT
